Addgene plasmid #226884: pFB-Dual-MBP-NavAb (KAV/G94C/Q150C)
Purpose: Expresses a mutant of the Arcobacter butzleri voltage-gated sodium channel fused to an MBP tag in insect cells
Depositing lab: Ning Zheng. Depositing organization: University of Washington. Publication: Resting-State Structure and Gating Mechanism of a Voltage-Gated Sodium Channel. Wisedchaisri G, Tonggu L, McCord E, Gamal El-Din TM, Wang L, Zheng N, Catterall WA. Cell. 2019 Aug 8;178(4):993-1003.e12. doi: 10.1016/j.cell.2019.06.031. Epub 2019 Jul 25. PubMed 31353218.
Backbone
  Vector backbone: pFastBac Dual
  Backbone manufacturer: Thermo Fisher (Invitrogen)
  Backbone size w/o insert (bp): 5238
  Total vector size (bp): 7119
  Vector type: Insect Expression
Growth in bacteria
  Bacterial resistance: Ampicillin, 100 μg/mL
  Growth temperature: 37°C
  Growth strain: DH5alpha
  Copy number: High Copy
Gene/Insert
  Gene/Insert name: NaVAb
  Species: Aliarcobacter butzleri (strain RM4018)
  Insert size (bp): 1914
  Mutation: R4A, N49K, L109A, M116V
  GenBank ID: ABV67998.1
  Promoter: Polyhedrin
  Tag / fusion protein: MBP (N terminal on insert)
  Cloning method: Restriction Enzyme; 5′ cloning site EcoRI (not destroyed); 3′ cloning site HindIII (not destroyed)
  Sequencing primers: 5′ CGCGCGGAATTCATGAAAATCGAAGAAGGTAAACTGG
Terms and licenses: Academic/Nonprofit Terms; Industry Terms: Not Available to Industry
How to cite: pFB-Dual-MBP-NavAb (KAV/G94C/Q150C) was a gift from Ning Zheng (Addgene plasmid # 226884 ; http://n2t.net/addgene:226884 ; RRID:Addgene_226884)
