[The description below was written by a language model from this plasmid's Addgene catalogue record and pLannotate feature annotations shown in this document.]
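Description:
pFB-Dual-MBP-NavAb (KAV/G94C/Q150C) is a 7,119 bp baculovirus donor plasmid built on the pFastBac Dual backbone for producing a mutant bacterial voltage-gated sodium channel in insect cells. In E. coli it is maintained at high copy from a ColE1/pUC-type origin and selected with ampicillin through the bla gene; an f1 origin is also present. The expression region, together with a gentamicin acetyltransferase marker, lies between the Tn7L and Tn7R ends of a mini-Tn7 element. This arrangement allows site-specific transposition of the cassette into a baculovirus shuttle genome (bacmid), from which recombinant virus is then made for infecting insect cells.

The payload is a 1,914 bp insert cloned between EcoRI and HindIII sites downstream of the polyhedrin promoter, a very late baculoviral promoter that drives strong expression. It encodes a signal-sequence-less E. coli maltose binding protein fused to the N terminus of NaVAb, the sodium channel from Aliarcobacter butzleri strain RM4018, and is terminated by the SV40 polyadenylation signal. The feature table annotates only the MBP portion; the channel coding sequence presumably occupies the unannotated stretch that follows it. The second, divergent expression unit of the Dual backbone, consisting of the p10 promoter and the HSV TK poly(A) signal, shows no annotated insert and appears to be unused.

The catalogue lists the mutations R4A, N49K, L109A and M116V, whereas the plasmid name points to a KAV combination plus G94C and Q150C cysteine substitutions, which are not in the mutation field; the record does not resolve this difference. The associated publication concerns the resting-state structure and gating mechanism of a voltage-gated sodium channel, which suggests protein production for structural and mechanistic work.
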