Features (pLannotate 1.2.2; 17 found; start..end, strand, type, name):
    415..443     -  promoter       Pc promoter: intI1 (promoter lies within the coding sequence); class 1 integron promoter
    421..768     -  CDS            YPR2_ECOLX (fragment): Protein predicted: Swiss-Prot protein existence level 4. From Escherichia coli.
    963..1011    -  polyA_signal   HSV TK poly(A) signal: herpes simplex virus thymidine kinase polyadenylation signal (Cole and Stacy, 1985)
   1147..1256    -  promoter       p10 promoter: baculovirus promoter for expression in insect cells
   1314..1405    +  promoter       polyhedrin promoter: polh from Autographa californica; promoter for the baculovirus polyhedrin gene
   1470..2570    +  CDS            MBP: maltose binding protein from E. coli; malE (mutated); This version of the gene does not encode a signal sequence, so MBP will remain in the cytosol.
   3407..3490    +  CDS            large T antigen (fragment): large T antigen from SV40 (simian virus 40)
   3513..3647    +  polyA_signal   SV40 poly(A) signal: SV40 polyadenylation signal
   3682..3847    -  mobile_element Tn7L: mini-Tn7 element (left end of the Tn7 transposon) Tn7
   4010..4026    +  CDS            lacZα (fragment): LacZα fragment of β-galactosidase; lacZ fragment
   4031..4485    +  rep_origin     f1 ori (sequence partly withheld): f1 bacteriophage origin of replication; arrow indicates direction of (+) strand synthesis
   4511..4615    +  promoter       AmpR promoter: bla
   4616..5476    +  CDS            AmpR: β-lactamase; bla; confers resistance to ampicillin, carbenicillin, and related antibiotics
   5647..6235    +  rep_origin     ori: high-copy-number ColE1/pMB1/pBR322/pUC origin of replication
   6421..6472    -  misc_feature   bom (fragment): basis of mobility region from pBR322
   6540..6764    -  mobile_element Tn7R: mini-Tn7 element (right end of the Tn7 transposon) Tn7
   6831..245     -  CDS            GmR (across the origin): gentamycin acetyltransferase; aacC1; confers resistance to gentamycin
>Addgene plasmid #226884 | pFB-Dual-MBP-NavAb (KAV/G94C/Q150C) | addgene full sequence | sequence record 450556 | Addgene NGS Result
AAGGCAGCAAGCGCGATGAATGTCTTACTACGGAGCAAGTTCCCGAGGTAATCGGAGTCCGGCTGATGTT
GGGAGTAGGTGGCTACGTCTCCGAACTCACGACCGAAAAGATCAAGAGCAGCCCGCATGGATTTGACTTG
GTCAGGGCCGAGCCTACATGTGCGAATGATGCCCATACTTGAGCCACCTAACTTTGTTTTAGGGCGACTG
CCCTGCTGCGTAACATCGTTGCTGCTCCATAACATCAAACATCGACCCACGGCGTAACGCGCTTGCTGCT
TGGATGCCCGAGGCATAGACTGTACAAAAAAACAGTCATAACAAGCCATGAAAACCGCCACTGCGCCGTT
ACCACCGCTGCGTTCGGTCAAGGTTCTGGACCAGTTGCGTGAGCGCATACGCTACTTGCATTACAGTTTA
CGAACCGAACAGGCTTATGTCAACTGGGTTCGTGCCTTCATCCGTTTCCACGGTGTGCGTCACCCGGCAA
CCTTGGGCAGCAGCGAAGTCGAGGCATTTCTGTCCTGGCTGGCGAACGAGCGCAAGGTTTCGGTCTCCAC
GCATCGTCAGGCATTGGCGGCCTTGCTGTTCTTCTACGGCAAGGTGCTGTGCACGGATCTGCCCTTGCTT
CAGGAGATCGGTAGACCTCGGCCGTCGCGGCGCTTGCCGGTGGTGCTGACCCCGGATGAAGTGGTTCGCA
TCCTCGGTTTTCTGGAAGGCGAGCATCGTTTGTTCGCCCAGGACTCTAGCTATAGTTCTAGTGGTTGGCT
ACGTATCGCGAGGCGCCCCCGTAGTGGCTATGGCAGGGCTTGCCGCCCCGACGTTGGCTGCGAGCCCTGG
GCCTTCACCCGAACTTGGGGGTTGGGGTGGGGAAAAGGAAGAAACGCGGGCGTATTGGTCCCAATGGGGT
CTCGGTGGGGTATCGACAGAGTGCCAGCCCTGGGACCGAACCCCGCGTTTATGAACAAACGACCCAACAC
CCGTGCGTTTTATTCTGTCTTTTTATTGCCGTCATAGCGCGGGTTCCTTCCGGTATTGTCTCCTTCCGTG
TTTCAGTTAGCCTCCCCCATCTCCCGGTACCGCATGCTATGCATCAGCTGCTAGCACCATGGCTCGAGAT
CCCGGGTGATCAAGTCTTCGTCGAGTGATTGTAAATAAAATGTAATTTACAGTATAGTATTTTAATTAAT
ATACAAATGATTTGATAATAATTCTTATTTAACTATAATATATTGTGTTGGGTTGAATTAAAGGTCCGTA
TACGTTTAAACATCGATCACGTGACTAGTGGCGCGCCTCCGGAATATTAATAGATCATGGAGATAATTAA
AATGATAACCATCTCGCAAATAAATAAGTATTTTACTGTTTTCGTAACAGTTTTGTAATAAAAAAACCTA
TAAATATTCCGGATTATTCATACCGTCCCACCATCGGGCGCGGATCCCGGTCCGAAGCGCGCGGAATTCA
TGAAAATCGAAGAAGGTAAACTGGTAATCTGGATTAACGGCGATAAAGGCTATAACGGTCTCGCTGAAGT
CGGTAAGAAATTCGAGAAAGATACCGGAATTAAAGTCACCGTTGAGCATCCGGATAAACTGGAAGAGAAA
TTCCCACAGGTTGCGGCAACTGGCGATGGCCCTGACATTATCTTCTGGGCACACGACCGCTTTGGTGGCT
ACGCTCAATCTGGCCTGTTGGCTGAAATCACCCCGGACAAAGCGTTCCAGGACAAGCTGTATCCGTTTAC
CTGGGATGCCGTACGTTACAACGGCAAGCTGATTGCTTACCCGATCGCTGTTGAAGCGTTATCGCTGATT
TATAACAAAGATCTGCTGCCGAACCCGCCAAAAACCTGGGAAGAGATCCCGGCGCTGGATAAAGAACTGA
AAGCGAAAGGTAAGAGCGCGCTGATGTTCAACCTGCAAGAACCGTACTTCACCTGGCCGCTGATTGCTGC
TGACGGGGGTTATGCGTTCAAGTATGAAAACGGCAAGTACGACATTAAAGACGTGGGCGTGGATAACGCT
GGCGCGAAAGCGGGTCTGACCTTCCTGGTTGACCTGATTAAAAACAAACACATGAATGCAGACACCGATT
ACTCCATCGCAGAAGCTGCCTTTAATAAAGGCGAAACAGCGATGACCATCAACGGCCCGTGGGCATGGTC
CAACATCGACACCAGCAAAGTGAATTATGGTGTAACGGTACTGCCGACCTTCAAGGGTCAACCATCCAAA
CCGTTCGTTGGCGTGCTGAGCGCAGGTATTAACGCCGCCAGTCCGAACAAAGAGCTGGCAAAAGAGTTCC
TCGAAAACTATCTGCTGACTGATGAAGGTCTGGAAGCGGTTAATAAAGACAAACCGCTGGGTGCCGTAGC
GCTGAAGTCTTACGAGGAAGAGTTGGCGAAAGATCCACGTATTGCCGCCACTATGGAAAACGCCCAGAAA
GGTGAAATCATGCCGAACATCCCGCAGATGTCCGCTTTCTGGTATGCCGTGCGTACTGCGGTGATCAACG
CCGCCAGCGGTCGTCAGACTGTCGATGAAGCCCTGAAAGACGCGCAGACTAATGCTATGTATCTTGCAAT
TACAAATATTGTAGAAAGTAGCTTTTTCACAAAGTTTATAATTTATTTAATTGTATTAAATGGAATTACA
ATGGGACTTGAGACTTCAAAAACTTTTATGCAAAGTTTTGGAGTTTATACAACGCTATTTAAACAAATTG
TTATTACTATTTTTACTATAGAGATTATTTTAAGAATTTATGTTCATAGAATCTCTTTTTTCAAAGACCC
ATGGAGTCTATTTGATTTTTTCGTTGTTGCTATCTCTTTAGTTCCTACAAGTTCATGCTTTGAAATATTA
AGAGTTTTAAGAGTTCTTAGACTATTTAGGGCAGTTACTGCTGTTCCTCAAGTGAGAAAAATAGTTTCAG
CACTTATTAGTGTGATTCCAGGAATGTTATCTGTAATTGCTTTAATGACACTGTTTTTTTATATTTTTGC
AATTATGGCAACATGCCTTTTTGGAGAAAGATTTCCTGAATGGTTTGGAACATTAGGTGAATCTTTTTAT
ACACTATTTCAAGTTATGACTTTAGAATCTTGGTCAATGGGTATTGTCAGACCTCTGATGGAAGTTTATC
CTTATGCTTGGGTTTTCTTTATACCTTTTATATTTGTAGTAACTTTTGTAATGATAAATTTAGTGGTTGC
TATTATAGTTGATGCAATGGCTATTTTAAATCAAAAAGAGGAACAACATATAATTGATGAAGTTCAATCT
CATGAAGATAATATAAATAATGAGATAATAAAATTAAGAGAAGAGATTGTAGAACTTAAAGAATTAATAA
AAACTAGTTTAAAAAACTAATAAAAGCTTGTCGAGAAGTACTAGAGGATCATAATCAGCCATACCACATT
TGTAGAGGTTTTACTTGCTTTAAAAAACCTCCCACACCTCCCCCTGAACCTGAAACATAAAATGAATGCA
ATTGTTGTTGTTAACTTGTTTATTGCAGCTTATAATGGTTACAAATAAAGCAATAGCATCACAAATTTCA
CAAATAAAGCATTTTTTTCACTGCATTCTAGTTGTGGTTTGTCCAAACTCATCAATGTATCTTATCATGT
CTGGATCTGATCACTGCTTGAGACGCGTCCTAGGAGATCCGAACCAGATAAGTGAAATCTAGTTCCAAAC
TATTTTGTCATTTTTAATTTTCGTATTAGCTTACGACGCTACACCCAGTTCCCATCTATTTTGTCACTCT
TCCCTAAATAATCCTTAAAAACTCCATTTCCACCCCTCCCAGTTCCCAACTATTTTGTCCGCCCACAGCG
GGGCATTTTTCTTCCTGTTATGTTTTTAATCAAACATCCTGCCAACTCCATGTGACAAACCGTCATCTTC
GGCTACTTTTTCTCTGTCACAGAATGAAAATTTTTCTGTCATCTCTTCGTTATTAATGTTTGTAATTGAC
TGAATATCAACGCTTATTTGCAGCCTGAATGGCGAATGGG
[124 nt withheld, positions 4031-4154]
C
[91 nt withheld, positions 4156-4246]
A
[49 nt withheld, positions 4248-4296]
CCTTTGACGTTGGAGTCCACGTTCTT
[37 nt withheld, positions 4323-4359]
ACCCTATCTCGGTCTATTCTTTTGATTTATAAGGGATTTTGCCGATTTCGGCCTATTGGTTAAAAAATGA
GCTGATTTAACAAAAATTTAACGCGAATTTTAACAAAATATTAACGCTTACAATTTAGGTGGCACTTTTC
GGGGAAATGTGCGCGGAACCCCTATTTGTTTATTTTTCTAAATACATTCAAATATGTATCCGCTCATGAG
ACAATAACCCTGATAAATGCTTCAATAATATTGAAAAAGGAAGAGTATGAGTATTCAACATTTCCGTGTC
GCCCTTATTCCCTTTTTTGCGGCATTTTGCCTTCCTGTTTTTGCTCACCCAGAAACGCTGGTGAAAGTAA
AAGATGCTGAAGATCAGTTGGGTGCACGAGTGGGTTACATCGAACTGGATCTCAACAGCGGTAAGATCCT
TGAGAGTTTTCGCCCCGAAGAACGTTTTCCAATGATGAGCACTTTTAAAGTTCTGCTATGTGGCGCGGTA
TTATCCCGTATTGACGCCGGGCAAGAGCAACTCGGTCGCCGCATACACTATTCTCAGAATGACTTGGTTG
AGTACTCACCAGTCACAGAAAAGCATCTTACGGATGGCATGACAGTAAGAGAATTATGCAGTGCTGCCAT
AACCATGAGTGATAACACTGCGGCCAACTTACTTCTGACAACGATCGGAGGACCGAAGGAGCTAACCGCT
TTTTTGCACAACATGGGGGATCATGTAACTCGCCTTGATCGTTGGGAACCGGAGCTGAATGAAGCCATAC
CAAACGACGAGCGTGACACCACGATGCCTGTAGCAATGGCAACAACGTTGCGCAAACTATTAACTGGCGA
ACTACTTACTCTAGCTTCCCGGCAACAATTAATAGACTGGATGGAGGCGGATAAAGTTGCAGGACCACTT
CTGCGCTCGGCCCTTCCGGCTGGCTGGTTTATTGCTGATAAATCTGGAGCCGGTGAGCGTGGGTCTCGCG
GTATCATTGCAGCACTGGGGCCAGATGGTAAGCCCTCCCGTATCGTAGTTATCTACACGACGGGGAGTCA
GGCAACTATGGATGAACGAAATAGACAGATCGCTGAGATAGGTGCCTCACTGATTAAGCATTGGTAACTG
TCAGACCAAGTTTACTCATATATACTTTAGATTGATTTAAAACTTCATTTTTAATTTAAAAGGATCTAGG
TGAAGATCCTTTTTGATAATCTCATGACCAAAATCCCTTAACGTGAGTTTTCGTTCCACTGAGCGTCAGA
CCCCGTAGAAAAGATCAAAGGATCTTCTTGAGATCCTTTTTTTCTGCGCGTAATCTGCTGCTTGCAAACA
AAAAAACCACCGCTACCAGCGGTGGTTTGTTTGCCGGATCAAGAGCTACCAACTCTTTTTCCGAAGGTAA
CTGGCTTCAGCAGAGCGCAGATACCAAATACTGTTCTTCTAGTGTAGCCGTAGTTAGGCCACCACTTCAA
GAACTCTGTAGCACCGCCTACATACCTCGCTCTGCTAATCCTGTTACCAGTGGCTGCTGCCAGTGGCGAT
AAGTCGTGTCTTACCGGGTTGGACTCAAGACGATAGTTACCGGATAAGGCGCAGCGGTCGGGCTGAACGG
GGGGTTCGTGCACACAGCCCAGCTTGGAGCGAACGACCTACACCGAACTGAGATACCTACAGCGTGAGCT
ATGAGAAAGCGCCACGCTTCCCGAAGGGAGAAAGGCGGACAGGTATCCGGTAAGCGGCAGGGTCGGAACA
GGAGAGCGCACGAGGGAGCTTCCAGGGGGAAACGCCTGGTATCTTTATAGTCCTGTCGGGTTTCGCCACC
TCTGACTTGAGCGTCGATTTTTGTGATGCTCGTCAGGGGGGCGGAGCCTATGGAAAAACGCCAGCAACGC
GGCCTTTTTACGGTTCCTGGCCTTTTGCTGGCCTTTTGCTCACATGTTCTTTCCTGCGTTATCCCCTGAT
TCTGTGGATAACCGTATTACCGCCTTTGAGTGAGCTGATACCGCTCGCCGCAGCCGAACGACCGAGCGCA
GCGAGTCAGTGAGCGAGGAAGCGGAAGAGCGCCTGATGCGGTATTTTCTCCTTACGCATCTGTGCGGTAT
TTCACACCGCATAGACCAGCCGCGTAACCTGGCAAAATCGGTTACGGTTGAGTAATAAATGGATGCCCTG
CGTAAGCGGGTGTGGGCGGACAATAAAGTCTTAAACTGAACAAAATAGATCTAAACTATGACAATAAAGT
CTTAAACTAGACAGAATAGTTGTAAACTGAAATCAGTCCAGTTATGCTGTGAAAAAGCATACTGGACTTT
TGTTATGGCTAAAGCAAACTCTTCATTTTCTGAAGTGCAAATTGCCCGTCGTATTAAAGAGGGGCGTGGC
CAAGGGCATGGTAAAGACTATATTCGCGGCGTTGTGACAATTTACCGAACAACTCCGCGGCCGGGAAGCC
GATCTCGGCTTGAACGAATTGTTAGGTGGCGGTACTTGGGTCGATATCAAAGTGCATCACTTCTTCCCGT
ATGCCCAACTTTGTATAGAGAGCCACTGCGGGATCGTCACCGTAATCTGCTTGCACGTAGATCACATAAG
CACCAAGCGCGTTGGCCTCATGCTTGAGGAGATTGATGAGCGCGGTGGCAATGCCCTGCCTCCGGTGCTC
GCCGGAGACTGCGAGATCATAGATATAGATCTCACTACGCGGCTGCTCAAACTTGGGCAGAACGTAAGCC
GCGAGAGCGCCAACAACCGCTTCTTGGTCG
